Addgene plasmid #23838: pDONR223-SNF1LK
Depositing lab: William Hahn & David Root. Depositing organization: Dana-Farber Cancer Institute. Publication: COT drives resistance to RAF inhibition through MAP kinase pathway reactivation. Johannessen CM, Boehm JS, Kim SY, Thomas SR, Wardwell L, Johnson LA, Emery CM, Stransky N, Cogdill AP, Barretina J, Caponigro G, Hieronymus H, Murray RR, Salehi-Ashtiani K, Hill DE, Vidal M, Zhao JJ, Yang X, Alkan O, Kim S, Harris JL, Wilson CJ, Myer VE, Finan PM, Root DE, Roberts TM, Golub T, Flaherty KT, Dummer R, Weber BL, Sellers WR, Schlegel R, Wargo JA, Hahn WC, Garraway LA. Nature. 2010 Dec 16;468(7326):968-72. doi: 10.1038/nature09627 PubMed 21107320.
Backbone
  Vector backbone: pDONR223
  Backbone manufacturer: Invitrogen
  Backbone size w/o insert (bp): 5005
  Vector type: Gateway Donor vector
Growth in bacteria
  Bacterial resistance: Spectinomycin, 50 μg/mL
  Growth temperature: 37°C
  Growth strain: DH5alpha
  Copy number: High Copy
Gene/Insert
  Gene/Insert name: SNF1LK (alt name: SNF1-like kinase)
  Species: H. sapiens (human)
  Insert size (bp): 2352
  Entrez Gene: SIK1 (a.k.a. DEE30, MSK, SIK, SIK-1, SIK1B, SNF1LK)
  Cloning method: Gateway Cloning
  Sequencing primers: 5′ M13pUC-fwd; 3′ M13rev
Terms and licenses: Academic/Nonprofit Terms; Industry Terms: Not Available to Industry
Depositor comments: The ORF has no Stop codon. This design enables easy recombination into a destination vector to add an epitope tag of choice and Stop codon to the ORF. Do NOT use this plasmid directly for transfections. A set of 4 custom lentiviral vectors is available ( pLX301 (http://www.addgene.org/25895/) , pLX302 (http://www.addgene.org/25896/) , pLX303 (http://www.addgene.org/25897/) , pLX304 (http://www.addgene.org/25890/) ) to be used to express these ORFs in mammalian cells. These plasmids are not included in the kit and must be ordered separately.
How to cite: pDONR223-SNF1LK was a gift from William Hahn & David Root (Addgene plasmid # 23838 ; http://n2t.net/addgene:23838 ; RRID:Addgene_23838)
