[The description below was written by a language model from this plasmid's Addgene catalogue record.]
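Description:
pDONR223-SNF1LK is a Gateway entry clone built in the Invitrogen pDONR223 donor backbone (about 5 kb without insert) and carrying the human SNF1LK open reading frame, roughly 2.35 kb. SNF1LK, or SNF1-like kinase, is now catalogued under the gene symbol SIK1. The plasmid is propagated in E. coli as a high-copy construct under spectinomycin selection. No feature table accompanies the record, so the origin of replication and the exact recombination sites are not listed. As the product of Gateway cloning into a donor vector, the ORF would normally be flanked by attL sites that allow LR recombination into attR-bearing destination vectors. M13 forward and reverse primer sites on either side of the insert are used for sequence verification.

The ORF was deliberately cloned without a stop codon. This "open" configuration lets the coding sequence be transferred in frame into a destination vector that supplies a C-terminal epitope tag of choice together with the stop codon. The plasmid is a shuttle and storage clone rather than an expression construct: the record lists no promoter driving the insert, and the depositors state that it should not be transfected directly. For expression in mammalian cells, they point to a companion set of four lentiviral destination vectors (pLX301 to pLX304), which are obtained separately. The clone is part of a kit of such ORF clones, associated with a study of how MAP kinase pathway reactivation drives resistance to RAF inhibition. Its typical use is as a source of the SIK1 ORF for building tagged overexpression constructs.
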