>Addgene plasmid #23838 | pDONR223-SNF1LK | depositor partial sequence | sequence record 11071 | Author sequence
ATGGTTATCATGTCGGAGTTCAGCGCGGACCCCGCGGGCCAGGGTCAGGGCCAGCAGAAGCCCCTCCGGG
TGGGTTTTTACGACATCGAGCGGACCCTGGGCAAAGGCAACTTCGCGGTGGTGAAGCTGGCGCGGCATCG
AGTCACCAAAACGCAGGTTGCAATAAAAATAATTGATAAAACACGATTAGATTCAAGCAATTTGGAGAAA
ATCTATCGTGAGGTTCAGCTGATGAAGCTTCTGAACCATCCACACATCATAAAGCTTTACCAGGTTATGG
AAACAAAGGACATGCTTTACATCGTCACTGAATTTGCTAAAAATGGAGAAATGTTTGATTATTTGACTTC
CAACGGGCACCTGAGTGAGAACGAGGCGCGGAAGAAGTTCTGGCAAATCCTGTCGGCCGTGGAGTACTGT
CACGACCATCACATCGTCCACCGGGACCTCAAGACCGAGAACCTCCTGCTGGATGGCAACATGGACATCA
AGCTGGCAGATTTTGGATTTGGGAATTTCTACAAGTCAGGAGAGCCTCTGTCCACGTGGTGTGGGAGCCC
CCCGTATGCCGCCCCGGAAGTCTTTGAGGGGAAGGAGTATGAAGGCCCCCAGCTGGACATCTGGAGCCTG
GGCGTGGTGCTGTACGTCCTGGTCTGCGGTTCTCTCCCCTTCGATGGGCCTAACCTGCCGACGCTGAGAC
AGCGGGTGCTGGAGGGCCGCTTCCGCATCCCCTTCTTCATGTCTCAAGACTGTGAGAGCCTGATCCGCCG
CATGCTGGTGGTGGACCCCGCCAGGCGCATCACCATCGCCCAGATCCGGCAGCACCGGTGGATGCGGGCT
GAGCCCTGCTTGCCGGGACCCGCCTGCCCCGCCTTCTCCGCACACAGCTACACCTCCAACCTGGGCGACT
ACGATGAGCAGGCGCTGGGTATCATGCAGACCCTGGGCGTGGACCGGCAGAGGACGGTGGAGTCACTGCA
AAACAGCAGCTATAACCACTTTGCTGCCATTTATTACCTCCTCCTTGAGCGGCTCAAGGAGTATCGGAAT
GCCCAGTGCGCCCGCCCCGGGCCTGCCAGGCAGCCGCGGCCTCGGAGCTCGGACCTCAGTGGTTTGGAGG
TGCCTCAGGAAGGTCTTTCCACCGACCCTTTCCGACCTGCCTTGCTGTGCCCGCAGCCGCAGACCTTGGT
GCAGTCCGTCCTCCAGGCCGAGATGGACTGTGAGCTCCAGAGCTCGCTGCAGTGGCCCTTGTTCTTCCCG
GTGGATGCCAGCTGCAGCGGAGTGTTCCGGCCCCGGCCCGTGTCCCCAAGCAGCCTGCTGGACACAGCCA
TCAGTGAGGAGGCCAGGCAGGGGCCGGGCCTAGAGGAGGAGCAGGACACGCAGGAGTCCCTGCCCAGCAG
CACGGGCCGGAGGCACACCCTGGCCGAGGTCTCCACCCGCCTCTCCCCACTCACCGCGCCATGTATAGTC
GTCTCCCCCTCCACCACGGCAAGTCCTGCAGAGGGAACCAGCTCTGACAGTTGTCTGACCTTCTCTGCGA
GCAAAAGCCCCGCGGGGCTCAGTGGCACCCCGGCCACTCAGGGGCTGCTGGGCGCCTGCTCCCCGGTCAG
GCTGGCCTCGCCCTTCCTGGGGTCGCAGTCCGCCACCCCAGTGCTGCAGGCTCAGGGGGGCTTGGGAGGA
GCTGTTCTGCTCCCTGTCAGCTTCCAGGAGGGACGGCGGGCGTCGGACACCTCACTGACTCAAGGGCTGA
AGGCCTTTCGGCAGCAGCTGAGGAAGACCACGCGGACCAAAGGGTTTCTGGGACTGAACAAAATCAAGGG
GCTGGCTCGCCAGGTGTGCCAGGTCCCTGCCAGCCGGGCCAGCAGGGGCGGCCTGAGCCCCTTCCACGCC
CCTGCACAGAGCCCAGGCCTGCACGGCGGCGCAGCCGGCAGCCGGGAGGGCTGGAGCCTGCTGGAGGAGG
TGCTAGAGCAGCAGAGGCTGCTCCAGTTACAGCACCACCCGGCCGCTGCACCCGGCTGCTCCCAGGCCCC
CCAGCCGGCCCCTGCCCCGTTTGTGATCGCCCCCTGTGATGGCCCTGGGGCTGCCCCGCTCCCCAGCACC
CTCCTCACGTCGGGGCTCCCGCTGCTGCCGCCCCCACTCCTGCAGACCGGCGCGTCCCCGGTGGCCTCAG
CGGCGCAGCTCCTGGACACACACCTGCACATTGGCACCGGCCCCACCGCCCTCCCCGCTGTGCCCCCACC
ACGCCTGGCCAGGCTGGCCCCAGGTTGTGAGCCCCTGGGGCTGCTGCAGGGGGACTGTGAGATGGAGGAC
CTGATGCCCTGCTCCCTAGGCACGTTTGTCCTGGTGCAGTGA
