>Addgene plasmid #23838 | pDONR223-SNF1LK | addgene partial sequence | sequence record 29684 | 23838 with M13pUC-fwd
ATAATGATTTTATTTTGACTGATAGTGACCTGTTCGTTGCAACAAATTGATGAGCAATGCTTTTTTATAA
TGCCAACTTTGTACAAAAAAGTTGGCATGGTTATCATGTCGGAGTTCAGCGCGGACCCCGCGGGCCAGGG
TCAGGGCCAGCAGAAGCCCCTCCGGGTGGGTTTTTACGACATCGAGCGGACCCTGGGCAAAGGCAACTTC
GCGGTGGTGAAGCTGGCGCGGCATCGAGTCACCAAAACGCAGGTTGCAATAAAAATAATTGATAAAACAC
GATTAGATTCAAGCAATTTGGAGAAAATCTATCGTGAGGTTCAGCTGATGAAGCTTCTGAACCATCCACA
CATCATAAAGCTTTACCAGGTTATGGAAACAAAGGACATGCTTTACATCGTCACTGAATTTGCTAAAAAT
GGAGAAATGTTTGATTATTTGACTTCCAACGGGCACCTGAGTGAGAACGAGGCGCGGAAGAAGTTCTGGC
AAATCCTGTCGGCCGTGGAGTACTGTCACGACCATCACATCGTCCACCGGGACCTCAAGACCGAGAACCT
CCTGCTGGATGGCAACATGGACATCAAGCTGGCAGATTTTGGATTTGGGAATTTCTACAAGTCAGGAGAG
CCTCTGTCCACGTGGTGTGGGAGCCCCCCGTATGCCGCCCCGGAAGTCTTTGA
